Addgene plasmid #156843: pD649-HAsp-LY9-Fc(DAPA)-AviTag-6xHis
Purpose: Mammalian expression of cell-surface protein extracellular domain fused to Fc(DAPA)-Avi-6xHis. Protein is secreted from cells.
Depositing lab: Chris Garcia. Depositing organization: Stanford University. Publication: A Human IgSF Cell-Surface Interactome Reveals a Complex Network of Protein-Protein Interactions. Wojtowicz WM, Vielmetter J, Fernandes RA, Siepe DH, Eastman CL, Chisholm GB, Cox S, Klock H, Anderson PW, Rue SM, Miller JJ, Glaser SM, Bragstad ML, Vance J, Lam AW, Lesley SA, Zinn K, Garcia KC. Cell. 2020 Aug 20;182(4):1027-1043.e17. doi: 10.1016/j.cell.2020.07.025. PubMed 32822567.
Backbone
  Vector backbone: pD649
  Backbone size w/o insert (bp): 6106
  Vector type: Mammalian Expression
Growth in bacteria
  Bacterial resistance: Ampicillin, 100 μg/mL
  Growth temperature: 37°C
  Growth strain: DH5alpha
  Copy number: High Copy
Gene/Insert
  Gene/Insert name: LY9
  Species: H. sapiens (human)
  Insert size (bp): 1221
  Mutation: Fc region of human IgG contains D265A and P329A mutations (DAPA)
  Entrez Gene: LY9 (a.k.a. CD229, SLAMF3, hly9, mLY9)
  Promoter: CMV/SP6
  Tag / fusion protein: Fc(DAPA)-AviTag-6xHis (C terminal on backbone)
  Cloning method: Restriction Enzyme; 5′ cloning site GCGGCCGC (not destroyed); 3′ cloning site GGCGCGCC (not destroyed)
  Sequencing primers: 5′ ATTTAGGTGACACTATAG; 3′ CACGTACCAGTTGAACTTCACC
Resource information
  A portion of this plasmid was derived from a plasmid made by: synthesis by ThermoFisher
Terms and licenses: Academic/Nonprofit Terms; Industry Terms: Not Available to Industry
Depositor comments: Some plasmids in this collection may have an IS4-like element ISVsa5 family transposase upstream of the CMV promoter.
How to cite: pD649-HAsp-LY9-Fc(DAPA)-AviTag-6xHis was a gift from Chris Garcia (Addgene plasmid # 156843 ; http://n2t.net/addgene:156843 ; RRID:Addgene_156843)
