[The description below was written by a language model from this plasmid's Addgene catalogue record and pLannotate feature annotations shown in this document.]
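Description:
pD649-HAsp-LY9-Fc(DAPA)-AviTag-6xHis is a mammalian expression plasmid built on the pD649 backbone for secreted production of the extracellular domain of human LY9 (CD229/SLAMF3), a self-ligand receptor of the SLAM family. It is maintained in E. coli as a high-copy plasmid through a ColE1/pUC-type origin and selected with ampicillin via a full-length β-lactamase gene. The annotation also finds an SV40 early promoter/EM7 promoter cassette driving a puromycin N-acetyltransferase sequence followed by an SV40 poly(A) signal, which would allow puromycin selection in mammalian cells, although the catalogue entry does not list a mammalian marker. Short fragments of KanR, lacZα, ble, the rrnB T2 terminator and f1 ori appear to be backbone remnants rather than functional parts.

Expression is driven by the CMV immediate-early enhancer and promoter, followed by a fragment of CMV intron A and an SP6 promoter that can serve for in vitro transcription or as a sequencing primer site. The open reading frame begins with a signal peptide: the name indicates "HAsp", while the automated annotation matches part of it to an immunoglobulin heavy-chain signal sequence. The LY9 ectodomain, cloned between retained restriction sites, is fused at its C terminus to a human IgG1 Fc. This Fc carries the D265A and P329A (DAPA) substitutions, which are generally used to reduce Fc effector binding. The fusion ends with an AviTag for site-specific biotinylation by BirA and a 6xHis tag for metal-affinity purification, and the transcript terminates at a bGH poly(A) signal. The two tags are not separately annotated in the feature table.

The plasmid belongs to a collection made for a human IgSF cell-surface protein interaction screen. The depositor notes that some members may carry an IS4-like transposase insertion upstream of the CMV promoter, but no such feature is annotated here.
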