Features (pLannotate 1.2.2; 21 found; start..end, strand, type, name):
    119..143     -  CDS            KanR (fragment): aminoglycoside phosphotransferase; aph(3')-Ia; confers resistance to kanamycin
    254..842     +  rep_origin     ori: high-copy-number ColE1/pMB1/pBR322/pUC origin of replication
   1067..1084    +  terminator     rrnB T2 terminator (fragment): transcription terminator T2 from the E. coli rrnB gene
   1109..1128    -  CDS            lacZα (fragment): LacZα fragment of β-galactosidase; lacZ fragment
   1584..1600    +  protein_bind   lac operator: The lac repressor binds to the lac operator to inhibit transcription in E. coli. This inhibition can be relieved by adding lactose or isopropyl-β-D-thiogalactopyranoside (IPTG). lac repressor encoded by lacI
   1843..2146    +  enhancer       CMV enhancer: human cytomegalovirus immediate early enhancer
   2147..2350    +  promoter       CMV promoter: human cytomegalovirus (CMV) immediate early promoter
   2486..2529    +  intron         CMV intron (fragment): modified intron A from human cytomegalovirus
   2581..2599    +  promoter       SP6 promoter: promoter for bacteriophage SP6 RNA polymerase
   2603..2640    +  CDS            IgH signal sequence (fragment): signal sequence from the mouse immunoglobulin heavy chain variable region
   2698..3969    +  CDS            LY9 (fragment): LY9_HUMAN - Experimental evidence at protein level: Swiss-Prot protein existence level 1. Self-ligand receptor of the signaling lymphocytic activation molecule (SLAM) family. SLAM receptors triggered by homo- or heterotypic cell-cell interactions are modulating the activation and differentiation of a wide variety of immune cells and thus are involved in the regulation and interconnection of both innate and adaptive immune response. Activities are controlled by presence or absence of small cytoplasmic adapter proteins, SH2D1A/SAP and/or SH2D1B/EAT-2. May participate in adhesion reactions betwee
   3985..4662    +  CDS            IGHG1 (fragment): IGHG1_HUMAN - Experimental evidence at protein level: Swiss-Prot protein existence level 1. Constant region of immunoglobulin heavy chains. Immunoglobulins, also known as antibodies, are membrane-bound or secreted glycoproteins produced by B lymphocytes. In the recognition phase of humoral immunity, the membrane-bound immunoglobulins serve as receptors which, upon binding of a specific antigen, trigger the clonal expansion and differentiation of B lymphocytes into immunoglobulins- secreting plasma cells. Secreted immunoglobulins mediate the effector phase of humoral immunity, which results in
   4877..4988    +  polyA_signal   bGH poly(A) signal: bovine growth hormone polyadenylation signal
   4989..5097    +  rep_origin     f1 ori (fragment): f1 bacteriophage origin of replication; arrow indicates direction of (+) strand synthesis
   5111..5440    +  promoter       SV40 promoter: SV40 enhancer and early promoter
   5488..5535    +  promoter       EM7 promoter: synthetic bacterial promoter&nbsp
   5554..6153    +  CDS            PuroR (fragment): puromycin N-acetyltransferase; pac from Streptomyces; confers resistance to puromycin
   6163..6288    +  CDS            ble (fragment): BLE_KLEPN - Experimental evidence at protein level: Swiss-Prot protein existence level 1. Binding protein with a strong affinity to the bleomycin family of antibiotics. Binds to CL990; an antimitotic-antibiotic compound. From Klebsiella pneumoniae.
   6283..6404    +  polyA_signal   SV40 poly(A) signal: SV40 polyadenylation signal
   6457..7317    -  CDS            AmpR: β-lactamase; bla; confers resistance to ampicillin, carbenicillin, and related antibiotics
   7320..89      -  promoter       AmpR promoter (fragment) (across the origin): bla
>Addgene plasmid #156843 | pD649-HAsp-LY9-Fc(DAPA)-AviTag-6xHis | depositor full sequence | sequence record 302795 | Full Sequence
TTTCAATATTATTGAAGCATTTATCAGGGTTATTGTCTCATGAGCGGATACATATTTGAATGTATTTAGA
AAAATAAACAAATAGGGGTCAGTGTTACAACCAATTAACCAATTCTGAACATTATCGCGAGCCCATTTAT
ACCTGAATATGGCTCATAACACCCCTTGCTCATGACCAAAATCCCTTAACGTGAGTTACGCGCGCGTCGT
TCCACTGAGCGTCAGACCCCGTAGAAAAGATCAAAGGATCTTCTTGAGATCCTTTTTTTCTGCGCGTAAT
CTGCTGCTTGCAAACAAAAAAACCACCGCTACCAGCGGTGGTTTGTTTGCCGGATCAAGAGCTACCAACT
CTTTTTCCGAAGGTAACTGGCTTCAGCAGAGCGCAGATACCAAATACTGTTCTTCTAGTGTAGCCGTAGT
TAGCCCACCACTTCAAGAACTCTGTAGCACCGCCTACATACCTCGCTCTGCTAATCCTGTTACCAGTGGC
TGCTGCCAGTGGCGATAAGTCGTGTCTTACCGGGTTGGACTCAAGACGATAGTTACCGGATAAGGCGCAG
CGGTCGGGCTGAACGGGGGGTTCGTGCACACAGCCCAGCTTGGAGCGAACGACCTACACCGAACTGAGAT
ACCTACAGCGTGAGCTATGAGAAAGCGCCACGCTTCCCGAAGGGAGAAAGGCGGACAGGTATCCGGTAAG
CGGCAGGGTCGGAACAGGAGAGCGCACGAGGGAGCTTCCAGGGGGAAACGCCTGGTATCTTTATAGTCCT
GTCGGGTTTCGCCACCTCTGACTTGAGCGTCGATTTTTGTGATGCTCGTCAGGGGGGCGGAGCCTATGGA
AAAACGCCAGCAACGCGGCCTTTTTACGGTTCCTGGCCTTTTGCTGGCCTTTTGCTCACATGTTCTTTCC
TGCGTTATCCCCTGATTCTGTGGATAACCGTATTACCGCCTTTGAGTGAGCTGATACCGCTCGCCGCAGC
CGAACGACCGAGCGCAGCGAGTCAGTGAGCGAGGAAGCGGAAGGCGAGAGTAGGGAACTGCCAGGCATCA
AACTAAGCAGAAGGCCCCTGACGGATGGCCTTTTTGCGTTTCTACAAACTCTTTCTGTGTTGTAAAACGA
CGGCCAGTCTTAAGCTCGGGCCCCCTGGGCGGTTCTGATAACGAGTAATCGTTAATCCGCAAATAACGTA
AAAACCCGCTTCGGCGGGTTTTTTTATGGGGGGAGTTTAGGGAAAGAGCATTTGTCAGAATATTTAAGGG
CGCCTGTCACTTTGCTTGATATATGAGAATTATTTAACCTTATAAATGAGAAAAAAGCAACGCACTTTAA
ATAAGATACGTTGCTTTTTCGATTGATGAACACCTATAATTAAACTATTCATCTATTATTTATGATTTTT
TGTATATACAATATTTCTAGTTTGTTAAAGAGAATTAAGAAAATAAATCTCGAAAATAATAAAGGGAAAA
TCAGTTTTTGATATCAAAATTATACATGTCAACGATAATACAAAATATAATACAAACTATAAGATGTTAT
CAGTATTTATTATCATTTAGAATAAATTTTGTGTCGCCCTTAATTGTGAGCGGATAACAATTACGAGCTT
CATGCACAGTGGCGTTGACTCAATATTGGCCATTAGCCATATTATTCATTGGTTATATAGCATAAATCAA
TATTGGCTATTGGCCATTGCATACGTTGTATCTATATCATAATATGTACATTTATATTGGCTCATGTCCA
ATATGACCGCCATGTTGGCATTGATTATTGACTAGTTATTAATAGTAATCAATTACGGGGTCATTAGTTC
ATAGCCCATATATGGAGTTCCGCGTTACATAACTTACGGTAAATGGCCCGCCTGGCTGACCGCCCAACGA
CCCCCGCCCATTGACGTCAATAATGACGTATGTTCCCATAGTAACGCCAATAGGGACTTTCCATTGACGT
CAATGGGTGGAGTATTTACGGTAAACTGCCCACTTGGCAGTACATCAAGTGTATCATATGCCAAGTACGC
CCCCTATTGACGTCAATGACGGTAAATGGCCCGCCTGGCATTATGCCCAGTACATGACCTTATGGGACTT
TCCTACTTGGCAGTACATCTACGTATTAGTCATCGCTATTACCATGGTGATGCGGTTTTGGCAGTACATC
AATGGGCGTGGATAGCGGTTTGACTCACGGGGATTTCCAAGTCTCCACCCCATTGACGTCAATGGGAGTT
TGTTTTGGCACCAAAATCAACGGGACTTTCCAAAATGTCGTAACAACTCCGCCCCATTGACGCAAATGGG
CGGTAGGCGTGTACGGTGGGAGGTCTATATAAGCAGAGCTCGTTTAGTGAACCGTCAGATCGCCTGGAGA
CGCCATCCACGCTGTTTTGACCTCCATAGAAGACACCGGGACCGATCCAGCCTCCGCGGCCGGGAACGGT
GCATTGGAACGCGGATTCCCCGTGCCAAGAGTGACGTAAGTACCGCCTATAGAGTCTATAGGCCCACCCC
CTTGGCTTCGTTAGAACGCGGCTACAATTAATACATAACCTTATGTATCATACACATACGATTTAGGTGA
CACTATAGAATAACATCCACTTTGCCTTTCTCTCCACAGGTGTCCACTCCCAGGTCCAACTGCACCTCGG
TTCTATCGAAAACGCGCCTGCTAGCGCCACCATGAAGACCATCATTGCCCTGAGCTACATCTTCTGCCTG
GTGTTCGCTGCGGCCGCCAAAGATTCTGCCCCTACAGTGGTGTCTGGCATCCTCGGCGGATCTGTGACCC
TGCCTCTGAACATCTCCGTGGACACCGAGATCGAGAACGTGATCTGGATCGGCCCCAAGAACGCCCTGGC
CTTCGCCAGACCTAAAGAAAACGTGACAATCATGGTCAAGAGCTACCTGGGCAGACTGGACATCACCAAG
TGGTCCTACAGCCTGTGCATCAGCAATCTGACCCTGAACGACGCCGGCAGCTACAAGGCCCAGATCAACC
AGCGGAATTTCGAAGTGACCACCGAGGAAGAGTTCACCCTGTTCGTGTACGAGCAGCTGCAAGAGCCCCA
AGTGACCATGAAGTCCGTGAAGGTGTCCGAGAACTTCAGCTGCAACATCACCCTGATGTGTAGCGTGAAG
GGCGCCGAGAAGTCTGTGCTGTACTCCTGGACACCCAGAGAGCCTCACGCCAGCGAATCTAATGGCGGCA
GCATCCTGACCGTGTCTAGGACCCCTTGCGACCCCGATCTGCCCTACATCTGCACAGCCCAGAATCCTGT
GTCTCAGCGGTCTAGCCTGCCTGTGCACGTGGGCCAGTTCTGTACTGATCCTGGTGCTTCCAGAGGCGGC
ACCACAGGCGAAACAGTTGTGGGAGTTCTGGGCGAGCCTGTGACACTTCCTCTTGCTCTGCCTGCCTGCC
GGGATACAGAGAAGGTCGTGTGGCTGTTCAACACCAGCATCATCAGCAAAGAGAGAGAGGAAGCCGCCAC
CGCCGATCCTCTGATCAAGAGCAGAGATCCCTACAAGAACAGAGTGTGGGTGTCCTCTCAGGACTGCTCC
CTGAAGATCAGCCAGCTGAAGATCGAGGACGCTGGCCCTTACCACGCCTACGTGTGTTCTGAGGCCAGCA
GCGTGACCAGCATGACCCATGTGACACTGCTGATCTACCGGCGGCTGCGGAAGCCCAAGATTACATGGTC
CCTGAGGCACAGCGAGGACGGCATCTGTAGAATCAGCCTGACCTGCAGCGTGGAAGATGGCGGCAACACC
GTGATGTACACATGGACCCCTCTGCAGAAAGAGGCCGTCGTTAGCCAGGGCGAGTCTCACCTGAATGTGT
CTTGGCGGAGCAGCGAGAATCACCCCAACCTGACCTGTACCGCCAGCAATCCAGTGTCCAGAAGCAGCCA
CCAGTTTCTGAGCGAGAACATCTGCAGCGGCCCTGAGCGGAACACCAAAGGCGCGCCGGGCGGCGACAAG
ACCCACACCTGCCCCCCCTGCCCAGCTCCAGAACTGCTGGGAGGGCCTTCCGTGTTCCTGTTCCCCCCCA
AGCCCAAGGACACCCTGATGATCAGCAGGACCCCCGAGGTGACCTGCGTGGTGGTGGCCGTGTCCCACGA
GGACCCAGAGGTGAAGTTCAACTGGTACGTGGACGGCGTGGAGGTGCACAACGCCAAGACCAAGCCCAGA
GAGGAGCAGTACAACAGCACCTACAGGGTGGTGTCCGTGCTGACCGTGCTGCACCAGGACTGGCTGAACG
GCAAAGAATACAAGTGCAAAGTCTCCAACAAGGCCCTGGCTGCCCCAATCGAAAAGACAATCAGCAAGGC
CAAGGGCCAGCCACGGGAGCCCCAGGTGTACACCCTGCCCCCCAGCCGGGAGGAGATGACCAAGAACCAG
GTGTCCCTGACCTGTCTGGTGAAGGGCTTCTACCCCAGCGATATCGCCGTGGAGTGGGAGAGCAACGGCC
AGCCCGAGAACAACTACAAGACCACCCCCCCAGTGCTGGACAGCGACGGCAGCTTCTTCCTGTACAGCAA
GCTGACCGTGGACAAGTCCAGGTGGCAGCAGGGCAACGTGTTCAGCTGCAGCGTGATGCACGAGGCCCTG
CACAACCACTACACCCAGAAGTCCCTGAGCCTGAGCCCCGGCGGCAGCGGTCTTAATGATATTTTCGAGG
CTCAGAAGATTGAGTGGCATGAACACCACCACCATCACCACTAAGGCCGGCCTGTAGTCACTGGCACAAC
GCGTTACCCGGTAAGCCAATCGGGTATACACGGTCGTCATACTGCAGACAGGGTTCTTCTACTTTGCAAG
ATAGTCTTGAGTAGTAAAATAAATAGATAGAGAAAATCAGCCTCGACTGTGCCTTCTAGTTGCCAGCCAT
CTGTTGTTTGCCCCTCCCCCGTGCCTTCCTTGACCCTGGAAGGTGCCACTCCCACTGTCCTTTCCTAATA
AAATGAGGAAATTGCATCACAACACTCAACCCTATCTCGGTCTATTCTTTTGATTTATAAGGGATTTTGC
CGATTTCGGCCTATTGGTTAAAAAATGAGCTGATTTAACAAAAATTTAACGCGAATTAATTCTGTGGAAT
GTGTGTCAGTTAGGGTGTGGAAAGTCCCCAGGCTCCCCAGCAGGCAGAAGTATGCAAAGCATGCATCTCA
ATTAGTCAGCAACCAGGTGTGGAAAGTCCCCAGGCTCCCCAGCAGGCAGAAGTATGCAAAGCATGCATCT
CAATTAGTCAGCAACCATAGTCCCGCCCCTAACTCCGCCCATCCCGCCCCTAACTCCGCCCAGTTCCGCC
CATTCTCCGCCCCATGGCTGACTAATTTTTTTTATTTATGCAGAGGCCGAGGCCGCCTCTGCCTCTGAGC
TATTCCAGAAGTAGTGAGGAGGCTTTTTTGGAGGCCTAGGCTTTTGCAAAAAGCTCCCGGGAGCTTGTAT
ATCCATTTTCGGATCTGATCAGCACGTGTTGACAATTAATCATCGGCATAGTATATCGGCATAGTATAAT
ACGACAAGGTGAGGAACTAAACCATGACCGAGTACAAGCCCACGGTGCGCCTCGCCACCCGCGACGACGT
CCCCAGGGCCGTACGCACCCTCGCCGCCGCGTTCGCCGACTACCCCGCCACGCGCCACACCGTCGATCCG
GACCGCCACATCGAGCGGGTCACCGAGCTGCAAGAACTCTTCCTCACGCGCGTCGGGCTCGACATCGGCA
AGGTGTGGGTCGCGGACGACGGCGCCGCGGTGGCGGTCTGGACCACGCCGGAGAGCGTCGAAGCGGGGGC
GGTGTTCGCCGAGATCGGCCCGCGCATGGCCGAGTTGAGCGGTTCCCGGCTGGCCGCGCAGCAACAGATG
GAAGGCCTCCTGGCGCCGCACCGGCCCAAGGAGCCCGCGTGGTTCCTGGCCACCGTCGGCGTCTCGCCCG
ACCACCAGGGCAAGGGTCTGGGCAGCGCCGTCGTGCTCCCCGGAGTGGAGGCGGCCGAGCGCGCCGGGGT
GCCCGCCTTCCTGGAGACATCCGCGCCCCGCAACCTCCCCTTCTACGAGCGGCTCGGCTTCACCGTCACC
GCCGACGTCGAGGTGCCCGAAGGACCGCGCACCTGGTGCATGACCCGCAAGCCCGGTGCCTGACACGTGC
TACGAGATTTCGATTCCACCGCCGCCTTCTATGAAAGGTTGGGCTTCGGAATCGTTTTCCGGGACGCCGG
CTGGATGATCCTCCAGCGCGGGGATCTCATGCTGGAGTTCTTCGCCCACCCCAACTTGTTTATTGCAGCT
TATAATGGTTACAAATAAAGCAATAGCATCACAAATTTCACAAATAAAGCATTTTTTTCACTGCATTCTA
GTTGTGGTTTGTCCAAACTCATCAATGTATCTTATCATGTCTGTATACCGTCGACCTCTAGCTAGAGCTT
GGCGTAATCATGGTCATTACCAATGCTTAATCAGTGAGGCACCTATCTCAGCGATCTGTCTATTTCGTTC
ATCCATAGTTGCCTGACTCCCCGTCGTGTAGATAACTACGATACGGGAGGGCTTACCATCTGGCCCCAGC
GCTGCGATGATACCGCGAGAACCACGCTCACCGGCTCCGGATTTATCAGCAATAAACCAGCCAGCCGGAA
GGGCCGAGCGCAGAAGTGGTCCTGCAACTTTATCCGCCTCCATCCAGTCTATTAATTGTTGCCGGGAAGC
TAGAGTAAGTAGTTCGCCAGTTAATAGTTTGCGCAACGTTGTTGCCATCGCTACAGGCATCGTGGTGTCA
CGCTCGTCGTTTGGTATGGCTTCATTCAGCTCCGGTTCCCAACGATCAAGGCGAGTTACATGATCCCCCA
TGTTGTGCAAAAAAGCGGTTAGCTCCTTCGGTCCTCCGATCGTTGTCAGAAGTAAGTTGGCCGCAGTGTT
ATCACTCATGGTTATGGCAGCACTGCATAATTCTCTTACTGTCATGCCATCCGTAAGATGCTTTTCTGTG
ACTGGTGAGTACTCAACCAAGTCATTCTGAGAATAGTGTATGCGGCGACCGAGTTGCTCTTGCCCGGCGT
CAATACGGGATAATACCGCGCCACATAGCAGAACTTTAAAAGTGCTCATCATTGGAAAACGTTCTTCGGG
GCGAAAACTCTCAAGGATCTTACCGCTGTTGAGATCCAGTTCGATGTAACCCACTCGTGCACCCAACTGA
TCTTCAGCATCTTTTACTTTCACCAGCGTTTCTGGGTGAGCAAAAACAGGAAGGCAAAATGCCGCAAAAA
AGGGAATAAGGGCGACACGGAAATGTTGAATACTCATATTCTTCCTT
