>Addgene plasmid #156843 | pD649-HAsp-LY9-Fc(DAPA)-AviTag-6xHis | depositor partial sequence | sequence record 302796 | insert (extracellular domain)
AAAGATTCTGCCCCTACAGTGGTGTCTGGCATCCTCGGCGGATCTGTGACCCTGCCTCTGAACATCTCCG
TGGACACCGAGATCGAGAACGTGATCTGGATCGGCCCCAAGAACGCCCTGGCCTTCGCCAGACCTAAAGA
AAACGTGACAATCATGGTCAAGAGCTACCTGGGCAGACTGGACATCACCAAGTGGTCCTACAGCCTGTGC
ATCAGCAATCTGACCCTGAACGACGCCGGCAGCTACAAGGCCCAGATCAACCAGCGGAATTTCGAAGTGA
CCACCGAGGAAGAGTTCACCCTGTTCGTGTACGAGCAGCTGCAAGAGCCCCAAGTGACCATGAAGTCCGT
GAAGGTGTCCGAGAACTTCAGCTGCAACATCACCCTGATGTGTAGCGTGAAGGGCGCCGAGAAGTCTGTG
CTGTACTCCTGGACACCCAGAGAGCCTCACGCCAGCGAATCTAATGGCGGCAGCATCCTGACCGTGTCTA
GGACCCCTTGCGACCCCGATCTGCCCTACATCTGCACAGCCCAGAATCCTGTGTCTCAGCGGTCTAGCCT
GCCTGTGCACGTGGGCCAGTTCTGTACTGATCCTGGTGCTTCCAGAGGCGGCACCACAGGCGAAACAGTT
GTGGGAGTTCTGGGCGAGCCTGTGACACTTCCTCTTGCTCTGCCTGCCTGCCGGGATACAGAGAAGGTCG
TGTGGCTGTTCAACACCAGCATCATCAGCAAAGAGAGAGAGGAAGCCGCCACCGCCGATCCTCTGATCAA
GAGCAGAGATCCCTACAAGAACAGAGTGTGGGTGTCCTCTCAGGACTGCTCCCTGAAGATCAGCCAGCTG
AAGATCGAGGACGCTGGCCCTTACCACGCCTACGTGTGTTCTGAGGCCAGCAGCGTGACCAGCATGACCC
ATGTGACACTGCTGATCTACCGGCGGCTGCGGAAGCCCAAGATTACATGGTCCCTGAGGCACAGCGAGGA
CGGCATCTGTAGAATCAGCCTGACCTGCAGCGTGGAAGATGGCGGCAACACCGTGATGTACACATGGACC
CCTCTGCAGAAAGAGGCCGTCGTTAGCCAGGGCGAGTCTCACCTGAATGTGTCTTGGCGGAGCAGCGAGA
ATCACCCCAACCTGACCTGTACCGCCAGCAATCCAGTGTCCAGAAGCAGCCACCAGTTTCTGAGCGAGAA
CATCTGCAGCGGCCCTGAGCGGAACACCAAA
